>Addgene plasmid #235139 | pAAV-hSyn-FLAG-HA-T6B-WT-YFP | addgene full sequence | sequence record 469835 | Addgene NGS Result
TTGAGATCCTTTTTTTCTGCGCGTAATCTGCTGCTTGCAAACAAAAAAACCACCGCTACCAGCGGTGGTT
TGTTTGCCGGATCAAGAGCTACCAACTCTTTTTCCGAAGGTAACTGGCTTCAGCAGAGCGCAGATACCAA
ATACTGTTCTTCTAGTGTAGCCGTAGTTAGGCCACCACTTCAAGAACTCTGTAGCACCGCCTACATACCT
CGCTCTGCTAATCCTGTTACCAGTGGCTGCTGCCAGTGGCGATAAGTCGTGTCTTACCGGGTTGGACTCA
AGACGATAGTTACCGGATAAGGCGCAGCGGTCGGGCTGAACGGGGGGTTCGTGCACACAGCCCAGCTTGG
AGCGAACGACCTACACCGAACTGAGATACCTACAGCGTGAGCTATGAGAAAGCGCCACGCTTCCCGAAGG
GAGAAAGGCGGACAGGTATCCGGTAAGCGGCAGGGTCGGAACAGGAGAGCGCACGAGGGAGCTTCCAGGG
GGAAACGCCTGGTATCTTTATAGTCCTGTCGGGTTTCGCCACCTCTGACTTGAGCGTCGATTTTTGTGAT
GCTCGTCAGGGGGGCGGAGCCTATGGAAAAACGCCAGCAACGCGGCCTTTTTACGGTTCCTGGCCTTTTG
CTGGCCTTTTGCTCACATGTCCTGCAGGCAGCTGCGCGCTCGCTCGCTCACTGAGGCCGCCCGGGCAAAG
CCCGGGCGTCGGGCGACCTTTGGTCGCCCGGCCTCAGTGAGCGAGCGAGCGCGCAGAGAGGGAGTGGCCA
ACTCCATCACTAGGGGTTCCTTCTAGACAACTTTGTATAGAAAAGTTGACTAGTAGTGCAAGTGGGTTTT
AGGACCAGGATGAGGCGGGGTGGGGGTGCCTACCTGACGACCGACCCCGACCCACTGGACAAGCACCCAA
CCCCCATTCCCCAAATTGCGCATCCCCTATCAGAGAGGGGGAGGGGAAACAGGATGCGGCGAGGCGCGTG
CGCACTGCCAGCTTCAGCACCGCGGACAGTGCCTTCGCCCCCGCCTGGCGGCGCGCGCCACCGCCGCCTC
AGCACTGAAGGCGCGCTGACGTCACTCGCCGGTCCCCCGCAAACTCCCCTTCCCGGCCACCTTGGTCGCG
TCCGCGCCGCCGCCGGCCCAGCCGGACCGCACCACGCGAGGCGCGAGATAGGGGGGCACGGGCGCGACCA
TCTGCGCTGCGGCGCCGGCGACTCAGCGCTGCCTCAGTCTGCGGTGGGCAGCGGAGGAGTCGTGTCGTGC
CTGAGAGCGCAGTCGATCTAGACGATAAGGGCGAATCTCGAGGCCACCATGGACTACAAGGACGACGATG
ACAAGTACCCTTATGACGTGCCCGATTACGCTAGCGGCCGCGATTGTCAGGCTGTCTTGCAGACTCTTTT
GAGCCGAACTGATTTGGACCCCAGGGTGCTCTCAAACACTGGCTGGGGCCAAACTCAAATTAAGCAGGAC
ACAGTGTGGGACATTGAAGAGGTGCCAAGGCCTGAGGGGAAATCTGACAAAGGAACTGAGGGGTGGGAGA
GCGCTGCCACACAGACCAAGAACTCAGGGGGCTGGGGAGATGCACCCAGCCAAAGCAATCAAATGAAGTC
TGGATGGGGGGAGCTCGTCGCCACCGGATCCATGGTGAGCAAGGGCGAGGAGCTGTTCACCGGGGTGGTG
CCCATCCTGGTCGAGCTGGACGGCGACGTAAACGGCCACAAGTTCAGCGTGTCCGGCGAGGGCGAGGGCG
ATGCCACCTACGGCAAGCTGACCCTGAAGTTCATCTGCACCACCGGCAAGCTGCCCGTGCCCTGGCCCAC
CCTCGTGACCACCTTCGGCTACGGCCTGCAGTGCTTCGCCCGCTACCCCGACCACATGAAGCAGCACGAC
TTCTTCAAGTCCGCCATGCCCGAAGGCTACGTCCAGGAGCGCACCATCTTCTTCAAGGACGACGGCAACT
ACAAGACCCGCGCCGAGGTGAAGTTCGAGGGCGACACCCTGGTGAACCGCATCGAGCTGAAGGGCATCGA
CTTCAAGGAGGACGGCAACATCCTGGGGCACAAGCTGGAGTACAACTACAACAGCCACAACGTCTATATC
ATGGCCGACAAGCAGAAGAACGGCATCAAGGTGAACTTCAAGATCCGCCACAACATCGAGGACGGCAGCG
TGCAGCTCGCCGACCACTACCAGCAGAACACCCCCATCGGCGACGGCCCCGTGCTGCTGCCCGACAACCA
CTACCTGAGCTACCAGTCCGCCCTGAGCAAAGACCCCAACGAGAAGCGCGATCACATGGTCCTGCTGGAG
TTCGTGACCGCCGCCGGGATCACTCTCGGCATGGACGAGCTGTACAAGTAAGTCGACACCCAGCTTTCTT
GTACAAAGTGGGAATTCCGATAATCAACCTCTGGATTACAAAATTTGTGAAAGATTGACTGGTATTCTTA
ACTATGTTGCTCCTTTTACGCTATGTGGATACGCTGCTTTAATGCCTTTGTATCATGCTATTGCTTCCCG
TATGGCTTTCATTTTCTCCTCCTTGTATAAATCCTGGTTGCTGTCTCTTTATGAGGAGTTGTGGCCCGTT
GTCAGGCAACGTGGCGTGGTGTGCACTGTGTTTGCTGACGCAACCCCCACTGGTTGGGGCATTGCCACCA
CCTGTCAGCTCCTTTCCGGGACTTTCGCTTTCCCCCTCCCTATTGCCACGGCGGAACTCATCGCCGCCTG
CCTTGCCCGCTGCTGGACAGGGGCTCGGCTGTTGGGCACTGACAATTCCGTGGTGTTGTCGGGGAAGCTG
ACGTCCTTTCCATGGCTGCTCGCCTGTGTTGCCACCTGGATTCTGCGCGGGACGTCCTTCTGCTACGTCC
CTTCGGCCCTCAATCCAGCGGACCTTCCTTCCCGCGGCCTGCTGCCGGCTCTGCGGCCTCTTCCGCGTCT
TCGCCTTCGCCCTCAGACGAGTCGGATCTCCCTTTGGGCCGCCTCCCCGCATCGGGAATTCCTAGAGCTC
GCTGATCAGCCTCGACTGTGCCTTCTAGTTGCCAGCCATCTGTTGTTTGCCCCTCCCCCGTGCCTTCCTT
GACCCTGGAAGGTGCCACTCCCACTGTCCTTTCCTAATAAAATGAGGAAATTGCATCGCATTGTCTGAGT
AGGTGTCATTCTATTCTGGGGGGTGGGGTGGGGCAGGACAGCAAGGGGGAGGATTGGGAAGAGAATAGCA
GGCATGCTGGGGAGGGCCGCAGGAACCCCTAGTGATGGAGTTGGCCACTCCCTCTCTGCGCGCTCGCTCG
CTCACTGAGGCCGGGCGACCAAAGGTCGCCCGACGCCCGGGCTTTGCCCGGGCGGCCTCAGTGAGCGAGC
GAGCGCGCAGCTGCCTGCAGGGGCGCCTGATGCGGTATTTTCTCCTTACGCATCTGTGCGGTATTTCACA
CCGCATA
[95 nt withheld, positions 3438-3532]
T
[46 nt withheld, positions 3534-3579]
C
[141 nt withheld, positions 3581-3721]
CCTTTGACGTTGGAGTCCACGTTCTTT
[37 nt withheld, positions 3749-3785]
ACTCTATCTCGGGCTATTCTTTTGATTTATAAGGGATTTTGCCGATTTCGGTCTATTGGTTAAAAAATGA
GCTGATTTAACAAAAATTTAACGCGAATTTTAACAAAATATTAACGTTTACAATTTTATGGTGCACTCTC
AGTACAATCTGCTCTGATGCCGCATAGTTAAGCCAGCCCCGACACCCGCCAACACCCGCTGACGCGCCCT
GACGGGCTTGTCTGCTCCCGGCATCCGCTTACAGACAAGCTGTGACCGTCTCCGGGAGCTGCATGTGTCA
GAGGTTTTCACCGTCATCACCGAAACGCGCGAGACGAAAGGGCCTCGTGATACGCCTATTTTTATAGGTT
AATGTCATGATAATAATGGTTTCTTAGACGTCAGGTGGCACTTTTCGGGGAAATGTGCGCGGAACCCCTA
TTTGTTTATTTTTCTAAATACATTCAAATATGTATCCGCTCATGAGACAATAACCCTGATAAATGCTTCA
ATAATATTGAAAAAGGAAGAGTATGAGTATTCAACATTTCCGTGTCGCCCTTATTCCCTTTTTTGCGGCA
TTTTGCCTTCCTGTTTTTGCTCACCCAGAAACGCTGGTGAAAGTAAAAGATGCTGAAGATCAGTTGGGTG
CACGAGTGGGTTACATCGAACTGGATCTCAACAGCGGTAAGATCCTTGAGAGTTTTCGCCCCGAAGAACG
TTTTCCAATGATGAGCACTTTTAAAGTTCTGCTATGTGGCGCGGTATTATCCCGTATTGACGCCGGGCAA
GAGCAACTCGGTCGCCGCATACACTATTCTCAGAATGACTTGGTTGAGTACTCACCAGTCACAGAAAAGC
ATCTTACGGATGGCATGACAGTAAGAGAATTATGCAGTGCTGCCATAACCATGAGTGATAACACTGCGGC
CAACTTACTTCTGACAACGATCGGAGGACCGAAGGAGCTAACCGCTTTTTTGCACAACATGGGGGATCAT
GTAACTCGCCTTGATCGTTGGGAACCGGAGCTGAATGAAGCCATACCAAACGACGAGCGTGACACCACGA
TGCCTGTAGCAATGGCAACAACGTTGCGCAAACTATTAACTGGCGAACTACTTACTCTAGCTTCCCGGCA
ACAATTAATAGACTGGATGGAGGCGGATAAAGTTGCAGGACCACTTCTGCGCTCGGCCCTTCCGGCTGGC
TGGTTTATTGCTGATAAATCTGGAGCCGGTGAGCGTGGAAGCCGCGGTATCATTGCAGCACTGGGGCCAG
ATGGTAAGCCCTCCCGTATCGTAGTTATCTACACGACGGGGAGTCAGGCAACTATGGATGAACGAAATAG
ACAGATCGCTGAGATAGGTGCCTCACTGATTAAGCATTGGTAACTGTCAGACCAAGTTTACTCATATATA
CTTTAGATTGATTTAAAACTTCATTTTTAATTTAAAAGGATCTAGGTGAAGATCCTTTTTGATAATCTCA
TGACCAAAATCCCTTAACGTGAGTTTTCGTTCCACTGAGCGTCAGACCCCGTAGAAAAGATCAAAGGATC
TTC
Features (pLannotate 1.2.2; 17 found; start..end, strand, type, name):
      1..589     +  rep_origin     ori: high-copy-number ColE1/pMB1/pBR322/pUC origin of replication
    651..791     -  repeat_region  AAV2 ITR: inverted terminal repeat of adeno-associated virus serotype 2 inverted
    798..818     +  protein_bind   attB4: mutant version of attB; core recombination site for the Gateway® BP reaction BP Clonase™
    825..1272    +  promoter       hSyn promoter: human synapsin I promoter; confers neuron-specific expression (Kügler et al., 2003)
   1315..1335    +  CDS            FLAG (fragment): FLAG® epitope tag, followed by an enterokinase cleavage site
   1372..1635    +  CDS            Tnrc6b (fragment): TNR6B_MOUSE - Also known as Kiaa1093. Experimental evidence at protein level: Swiss-Prot protein existence level 1. Plays a role in RNA-mediated gene silencing by both micro- RNAs (miRNAs) and short interfering RNAs (siRNAs). Required for miRNA- dependent translational repression and siRNA-dependent endonucleolytic cleavage of complementary mRNAs by argonaute family proteins. As scaffolding protein associates with argonaute proteins bound to partially complementary mRNAs and simultaneously can recruit CCR4-NOT and PAN deadenylase complexes. From Mus musculus (Mouse).
   1642..2361    +  CDS            EYFP: enhanced YFP mammalian codon-optimized
   2371..2391    -  protein_bind   attB2: mutant version of attB; core recombination site for the Gateway® BP reaction BP Clonase™
   2402..2990    +  misc_feature   WPRE: woodchuck hepatitis virus posttranscriptional regulatory element
   3026..3137    +  polyA_signal   bGH poly(A) signal: bovine growth hormone polyadenylation signal
   3241..3381    +  repeat_region  AAV2 ITR: inverted terminal repeat of adeno-associated virus serotype 2 inverted
   3386..3437    -  misc_feature   bom (fragment): basis of mobility region from pBR322
   3456..3911    +  rep_origin     f1 ori (sequence partly withheld): f1 bacteriophage origin of replication; arrow indicates direction of (+) strand synthesis
   3912..3961    -  misc_feature   bom (fragment): basis of mobility region from pBR322
   4063..4098    -  CDS            rop (fragment): Rop protein, which maintains plasmids at low copy number; rop
   4193..4297    +  promoter       AmpR promoter: bla
   4298..5158    +  CDS            AmpR: β-lactamase; bla; confers resistance to ampicillin, carbenicillin, and related antibiotics
