[The description below was written by a language model from this plasmid's Addgene catalogue record and pLannotate feature annotations shown in this document.]
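Description:
pAAV-hSyn-FLAG-HA-T6B-WT-YFP is an adeno-associated virus transfer plasmid of about 5.3 kb, built on a pAAV backbone for neuron-restricted expression of a tagged T6B peptide fused to YFP. It replicates in bacteria from a high-copy ColE1/pUC-type origin and is selected with ampicillin through the β-lactamase gene. An f1 phage origin and small remnants of the pBR322 bom and rop regions are also present in the backbone. Two AAV2 inverted terminal repeats flank the expression cassette and define the segment that is packaged into recombinant AAV particles when the replication, capsid and helper functions are supplied in trans.

Between the ITRs, the human synapsin I promoter drives a single open reading frame: an N-terminal FLAG/HA epitope tag (the automated annotation picks up only the FLAG portion), a short fragment of the TNRC6B protein corresponding to the T6B peptide, and enhanced YFP at the C terminus. The catalogue lists the insert as human, whereas the annotation's best match is the mouse Tnrc6b entry, probably because the region is conserved between the two species. TNRC6B is a scaffold that binds Argonaute proteins in microRNA-mediated silencing, and T6B is generally used as an Argonaute-binding competitor that blocks miRNA function. The "WT" label presumably distinguishes this construct from a mutant control, although the record does not say so. A WPRE boosts transcript expression and a bovine growth hormone polyadenylation signal terminates the message, while the attB4 and attB2 sites around the cassette are remnants of Gateway assembly. The associated study concerns microRNA mechanisms in Purkinje cell specification, which fits use of this vector to perturb miRNA activity in fluorescently marked neurons.
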