Addgene plasmid #235139: pAAV-hSyn-FLAG-HA-T6B-WT-YFP
Purpose: Expresses the T6B peptide fused with YFP under the human synapsin promoter
Depositing lab: Giordano Lippi. Depositing organization: Scripps California (The Scripps Research Institute). Publication: MicroRNA mechanisms instructing Purkinje cell specification. Zolboot N, Xiao Y, Du JX, Ghanem MM, Choi SY, Junn MJ, Zampa F, Huang Z, MacRae IJ, Lippi G. Neuron. 2025 Apr 1:S0896-6273(25)00181-3. doi: 10.1016/j.neuron.2025.03.009. PubMed 40179877.
Backbone
  Vector backbone: pAAV
  Vector type: AAV
Growth in bacteria
  Bacterial resistance: Ampicillin, 100 μg/mL
  Growth temperature: 37°C
  Growth strain: NEB Stable
  Copy number: High Copy
Gene/Insert
  Gene/Insert name: T6B peptide
  Species: H. sapiens (human)
  Promoter: hSyn
  Tag / fusion protein: FLAG/HA (N terminal on insert)
  Cloning method: Restriction Enzyme; 5′ cloning site XhoI (not destroyed); 3′ cloning site SalI (not destroyed)
Terms and licenses: Academic/Nonprofit Terms; Industry Terms: Not Available to Industry
Depositor comments: Please visit https://doi.org/10.1101/2023.09.28.560023 for bioRxiv preprint.
How to cite: pAAV-hSyn-FLAG-HA-T6B-WT-YFP was a gift from Giordano Lippi (Addgene plasmid # 235139 ; http://n2t.net/addgene:235139 ; RRID:Addgene_235139)
